>Addgene plasmid #134292 | pMBP-parallel1-GK5_v2 (D30N+D280N) | addgene full sequence | sequence record 275439 | Addgene NGS Result
CCGACACCATCGAATGGTGCAAAACCTTTCGCGGTATGGCATGATAGCGCCCGGAAGAGAGTCAATTCAG
GGTGGTGAATGTGAAACCAGTAACGTTATACGATGTCGCAGAGTATGCCGGTGTCTCTTATCAGACCGTT
TCCCGCGTGGTGAACCAGGCCAGCCACGTTTCTGCGAAAACGCGGGAAAAAGTGGAAGCGGCGATGGCGG
AGCTGAATTACATTCCCAACCGCGTGGCACAACAACTGGCGGGCAAACAGTCGTTGCTGATTGGCGTTGC
CACCTCCAGTCTGGCCCTGCACGCGCCGTCGCAAATTGTCGCGGCGATTAAATCTCGCGCCGATCAACTG
GGTGCCAGCGTGGTGGTGTCGATGGTAGAACGAAGCGGCGTCGAAGCCTGTAAAGCGGCGGTGCACAATC
TTCTCGCGCAACGCGTCAGTGGGCTGATCATTAACTATCCGCTGGATGACCAGGATGCCATTGCTGTGGA
AGCTGCCTGCACTAATGTTCCGGCGTTATTTCTTGATGTCTCTGACCAGACACCCATCAACAGTATTATT
TTCTCCCATGAAGACGGTACGCGACTGGGCGTGGAGCATCTGGTCGCATTGGGTCACCAGCAAATCGCGC
TGTTAGCGGGCCCATTAAGTTCTGTCTCGGCGCGTCTGCGTCTGGCTGGCTGGCATAAATATCTCACTCG
CAATCAAATTCAGCCGATAGCGGAACGGGAAGGCGACTGGAGTGCCATGTCCGGTTTTCAACAAACCATG
CAAATGCTGAATGAGGGCATCGTTCCCACTGCGATGCTGGTTGCCAACGATCAGATGGCGCTGGGCGCAA
TGCGCGCCATTACCGAGTCCGGGCTGCGCGTTGGTGCGGATATCTCGGTAGTGGGATACGACGATACCGA
AGACAGCTCATGTTATATCCCGCCGTTAACCACCATCAAACAGGATTTTCGCCTGCTGGGGCAAACCAGC
GTGGACCGCTTGCTGCAACTCTCTCAGGGCCAGGCGGTGAAGGGCAATCAGCTGTTGCCCGTCTCACTGG
TGAAAAGAAAAACCACCCTGGCGCCCAATACGCAAACCGCCTCTCCCCGCGCGTTGGCCGATTCATTAAT
GCAGCTGGCACGACAGGTTTCCCGACTGGAAAGCGGGCAGTGAGCGCAACGCAATTAATGTAAGTTAGCT
CACTCATTAGGCACAATTCTCATGTTTGACAGCTTATCATCGACTGCACGGTGCACCAATGCTTCTGGCG
TCAGGCAGCCATCGGAAGCTGTGGTATGGCTGTGCAGGTCGTAAATCACTGCATAATTCGTGTCGCTCAA
GGCGCACTCCCGTTCTGGATAATGTTTTTTGCGCCGACATCATAACGGTTCTGGCAAATATTCTGAAATG
AGCTGTTGACAATTAATCATCGGCTCGTATAATGTGTGGAATTGTGAGCGGATAACAATTTCACACAGGA
AACAGCCAGTCCGTTTAGGTGTTTTCACGAGCACTTCACCAACAAGGACCATAGATTATGAAAACTGAAG
AAGGTAAACTGGTAATCTGGATTAACGGCGATAAAGGCTATAACGGTCTCGCTGAAGTCGGTAAGAAATT
CGAGAAAGATACCGGAATTAAAGTCACCGTTGAGCATCCGGATAAACTGGAAGAGAAATTCCCACAGGTT
GCGGCAACTGGCGATGGCCCTGACATTATCTTCTGGGCACACGACCGCTTTGGTGGCTACGCTCAATCTG
GCCTGTTGGCTGAAATCACCCCGGACAAAGCGTTCCAGGACAAGCTGTATCCGTTTACCTGGGATGCCGT
ACGTTACAACGGCAAGCTGATTGCTTACCCGATCGCTGTTGAAGCGTTATCGCTGATTTATAACAAAGAT
CTGCTGCCGAACCCGCCAAAAACCTGGGAAGAGATCCCGGCGCTGGATAAAGAACTGAAAGCGAAAGGTA
AGAGCGCGCTGATGTTCAACCTGCAAGAACCGTACTTCACCTGGCCGCTGATTGCTGCTGACGGGGGTTA
TGCGTTCAAGTATGAAAACGGCAAGTACGACATTAAAGACGTGGGCGTGGATAACGCTGGCGCGAAAGCG
GGTCTGACCTTCCTGGTTGACCTGATTAAAAACAAACACATGAATGCAGACACCGATTACTCCATCGCAG
AAGCTGCCTTTAATAAAGGCGAAACAGCGATGACCATCAACGGCCCGTGGGCATGGTCCAACATCGACAC
CAGCAAAGTGAATTATGGTGTAACGGTACTGCCGACCTTCAAGGGTCAACCATCCAAACCGTTCGTTGGC
GTGCTGAGCGCAGGTATTAACGCCGCCAGTCCGAACAAAGAGCTGGCAAAAGAGTTCCTCGAAAACTATC
TGCTGACTGATGAAGGTCTGGAAGCGGTTAATAAAGACAAACCGCTGGGTGCCGTAGCGCTGAAGTCTTA
CGAGGAAGAGTTGGCGAAAGATCCACGTATTGCCGCCACAATGGAAAACGCCCAGAAAGGTGAAATCATG
CCGAACATCCCGCAGATGTCCGCTTTCTGGTATGCCGTGCGTACTGCGGTGATCAACGCCGCCAGCGGTC
GTCAGACTGTCGATGAAGCCCTGAAAGACGCGCAGACTAATTCGAGCTCGAACAACAACAACAATAACAA
TAACAACAACCTCGGGATCGATACGACCGAAAACCTGTATTTTCAGGGCGCCATGGATCCGGAATTCATG
TCAGGGCAGCAGGAGCGTGCAGAGCGGCAGCGAGAGGAACTGAGCGCGTCGGCCTCGCCGCCCTCCCGCT
TCGTGCTGGGGCTGAACGTGGGCAGCACGGTGATCCGCTGCCACGTCTATGACCAGACGGCGCGAGTGCG
AGGCTCCAGCGCGCAGAAGGTAGAAAATGTTTACCCTCAACCTGGCTGGGTTGAAATCGATCCTGATTCT
CTCTGGGCTCAGTTTGTTGCCGTAATAAAAGATGCTGTCAAAGCTGCAGGGGTGCAGATGAATCAAATTG
TCGGTCTTGGCATATCAACACAGAGAGCCACTTTCATTACATGGAACAAGAAAACAGGCCATCATTTTCA
CAACTTCATTAGCTGGCAAGACCTAAGGGCAGCTGAACTTGTAAAGTCCTGGAATAATTCTCTCATAATG
AAGCTATTGCATGGGGCCACCCGAGTCCTTCATTTCTTCAGTAGAAGTAAAGTAATGCTAACGGTCAGCC
GCTTCAATTTCAGCACCCAGCATGCCACCTTAAGATTGACCTGGATTTTACAAAACCTATCTGAGGTGAA
AAGGGCAGTTGAAGAAGACAATTGTTGCTTTGGGACGATTGATACCTGGCTGTTATACAAGCTCACGAAA
GGTTCTTCCTACGCCACGGATTATTCAAATGCCAGCACCACTGGATTTTTTGATCCCTATGCGATGCGCT
GGAGCAGGCTCATAACCACCATGGTCTCCATCCCACTGTCTATCCTGCCTCCTGTGAAGGATACCAGCTA
TAATTTTGGATCAGTGGATGAGAAGATATTTGGCGTGCCTATACCAGTTGTTGCCTTGGTTGGTAACCAG
CAGTCGGCCATGTTTGGAGAGTGCTGCTTCGAGACGGGAGATGTGAAGCTAACCATGGGAACTGGAACAT
TTTTGGATATCAATACTGGAAAAAACCTTCAGCATGTTAATGGAGGCTTTTATCCACTAATTGGATGGAA
GATTGGGCAAGAACTTGTATGTTTAGCTGAAGGCAATGCAGGAGACACGGGCACCGCCATAATGTGGGCT
CAAAAATTAGATCTCTTCACAGACGCTGCTGAGACTGAAAAAATGGCCCTGAGCCTGGAAGATTCTGAAG
GGGTTTACTTTGTTCCGTCGTTTAGTGGATTACAGGCTCCATTAAATGACCCCTGTGCCTGTGCCTCTTT
TATGGGTTTGAAGCACTCCACTAATAAATACCATCTTGTCCGAGCAATATTGGAGTCAATAGCTTTCAGG
AACAAACAGTTGTACGACATGCTGCAGAGAGAAATCCAGATTCCCGTCACGAACATCCGGGCAGATGGAG
GCGTGTGTAACAACGCTTTCGTCATGCAGATGACTTCAGACCTGATAAATGAGAAGATAGACAGACCTGC
CCACTTCGACATGTCCTGCTTGGGGGCAGCCTCTCTGGCTGGCCTCGCTGTTGGATTTTGGGCGGACAAG
GAAGAGCTCCAGAAGCTGAGGCAAAGCGAGATGGTTTTCAAGCCTCAGAAGAAGTGGCAGGAATACGAGG
TGAATATGGAAAACTGGGTAAAAGCGGTGAAGCGCTCCATGAATTGGTATAACAAGACGTAGACTAGTGC
GGCCGCTTTCGAATCTAGAGCCTGCAGTCTCGAGGCATGCGGTACCAAGCTTGGCACTGGCCGTCGTTTT
ACAACGTCGTGACTGGGAAAACCCTGGCGTTACCCAACTTAATCGCCTTGCAGCACATCCCCCTTTCGCC
AGCTGGCGTAATAGCGAAGAGGCCCGCACCGATCGCCCTTCCCAACAGTTGCGCAGCCTGAATGGCGAAT
GGCAGCTTGGCTGTTTTGGCGGATGAGATAAGATTTTCAGCCTGATACAGATTAAATCAGAACGCAGAAG
CGGTCTGATAAAACAGAATTTGCCTGGCGGCAGTAGCGCGGTGGTCCCACCTGACCCCATGCCGAACTCA
GAAGTGAAACGCCGTAGCGCCGATGGTAGTGTGGGGTCTCCCCATGCGAGAGTAGGGAACTGCCAGGCAT
CAAATAAAACGAAAGGCTCAGTCGAAAGACTGGGCCTTTCGTTTTATCTGTTGTTTGTCGGTGAACGCTC
TCCTGAGTAGGACAAATCCGCCGGGAGCGGATTTGAACGTTGCGAAGCAACGGCCCGGAGGGTGGCGGGC
AGGACGCCCGCCATAAACTGCCAGGCATCAAATTAAGCAGAAGGCCATCCTGACGGATGGCCTTTTTGCG
TTTCTACAAACTCTTTTGTTTATTTTTCTAAATACATTCAAATATGTATCCGCTCATGAGACAATAACCC
TGATAAATGCTTCAATAATATTGAAAAAGGAAGAGTATGAGTATTCAACATTTCCGTGTCGCCCTTATTC
CCTTTTTTGCGGCATTTTGCCTTCCTGTTTTTGCTCACCCAGAAACGCTGGTGAAAGTAAAAGATGCTGA
AGATCAGTTGGGTGCACGAGTGGGTTACATCGAACTGGATCTCAACAGCGGTAAGATCCTTGAGAGTTTT
CGCCCCGAAGAACGTTTCCCAATGATGAGCACTTTTAAAGTTCTGCTATGTGGCGCGGTATTATCCCGTG
TTGACGCCGGGCAAGAGCAACTCGGTCGCCGCATACACTATTCTCAGAATGACTTGGTTGAGTACTCACC
AGTCACAGAAAAGCATCTTACGGATGGCATGACAGTAAGAGAATTATGCAGTGCTGCCATAACCATGAGT
GATAACACTGCGGCCAACTTACTTCTGACAACGATCGGAGGACCGAAGGAGCTAACCGCTTTTTTGCACA
ACATGGGGGATCATGTAACTCGCCTTGATCGTTGGGAACCGGAGCTGAATGAAGCCATACCAAACGACGA
GCGTGACACCACGATGCCTGTAGCAATGGCAACAACGTTGCGCAAACTATTAACTGGCGAACTACTTACT
CTAGCTTCCCGGCAACAATTAATAGACTGGATGGAGGCGGATAAAGTTGCAGGACCACTTCTGCGCTCGG
CCCTTCCGGCTGGCTGGTTTATTGCTGATAAATCTGGAGCCGGTGAGCGTGGGTCTCGCGGTATCATTGC
AGCACTGGGGCCAGATGGTAAGCCCTCCCGTATCGTAGTTATCTACACGACGGGGAGTCAGGCAACTATG
GATGAACGAAATAGACAGATCGCTGAGATAGGTGCCTCACTGATTAAGCATTGGTAACTGTCAGACCAAG
TTTACTCATATATACTTTAGATTGATT
[38 nt withheld, positions 5978-6015]
A
[37 nt withheld, positions 6017-6053]
ATTTTGTTAAAATTCGCGTTAAATTTTTGTTAAATCAGCTCATTTTTTAACCAATAGGCCGAAATCGGCA
AAATCCCTTATAAATCAAAAGAATAGCCCGAGATAGGGT
[37 nt withheld, positions 6163-6199]
AAAGAACGTGGACTCCAACGTCAAAGG
[141 nt withheld, positions 6227-6367]
G
[125 nt withheld, positions 6369-6493]
AAAGGATCTAGGTGAAGATCCTTTTTGATAATCTCATGACCAAAATCCCTTAACGTGAGTTTTCGTTCCA
CTGAGCGTCAGACCCCGTAGAAAAGATCAAAGGATCTTCTTGAGATCCTTTTTTTCTGCGCGTAATCTGC
TGCTTGCAAACAAAAAAACCACCGCTACCAGCGGTGGTTTGTTTGCCGGATCAAGAGCTACCAACTCTTT
TTCCGAAGGTAACTGGCTTCAGCAGAGCGCAGATACCAAATACTGTCCTTCTAGTGTAGCCGTAGTTAGG
CCACCACTTCAAGAACTCTGTAGCACCGCCTACATACCTCGCTCTGCTAATCCTGTTACCAGTGGCTGCT
GCCAGTGGCGATAAGTCGTGTCTTACCGGGTTGGACTCAAGACGATAGTTACCGGATAAGGCGCAGCGGT
CGGGCTGAACGGGGGGTTCGTGCACACAGCCCAGCTTGGAGCGAACGACCTACACCGAACTGAGATACCT
ACAGCGTGAGCTATGAGAAAGCGCCACGCTTCCCGAAGGGAGAAAGGCGGACAGGTATCCGGTAAGCGGC
AGGGTCGGAACAGGAGAGCGCACGAGGGAGCTTCCAGGGGGAAACGCCTGGTATCTTTATAGTCCTGTCG
GGTTTCGCCACCTCTGACTTGAGCGTCGATTTTTGTGATGCTCGTCAGGGGGGCGGAGCCTATGGAAAAA
CGCCAGCAACGCGGCCTTTTTACGGTTCCTGGCCTTTTGCTGGCCTTTTGCTCACATGTTCTTTCCTGCG
TTATCCCCTGATTCTGTGGATAACCGTATTACCGCCTTTGAGTGAGCTGATACCGCTCGCCGCAGCCGAA
CGACCGAGCGCAGCGAGTCAGTGAGCGAGGAAGCGGAAGAGCGCCTGATGCGGTATTTTCTCCTTACGCA
TCTGTGCGGTATTTCACACCGCATATGGTGCACTCTCAGTACAATCTGCTCTGATGCCGCATAGTTAAGC
CAGTATACACTCCGCTATCGCTACGTGACTGGGTCATGGCTGCGCCCCGACACCCGCCAACACCCGCTGA
CGCGCCCTGACGGGCTTGTCTGCTCCCGGCATCCGCTTACAGACAAGCTGTGACCGTCTCCGGGAGCTGC
ATGTGTCAGAGGTTTTCACCGTCATCACCGAAACGCGCGAGGCAGCTGCGGTAAAGCTCATCAGCGTGGT
CGTGCAGCGATTCACAGATGTCTGCCTGTTCATCCGCGTCCAGCTCGTTGAGTTTCTCCAGAAGCGTTAA
TGTCTGGCTTCTGATAAAGCGGGCCATGTTAAGGGCGGTTTTTTCCTGTTTGGTCACTGATGCCTCCGTG
TAAGGGGGATTTCTGTTCATGGGGGTAATGATACCGATGAAACGAGAGAGGATGCTCACGATACGGGTTA
CTGATGATGAACATGCCCGGTTACTGGAACGTTGTGAGGGTAAACAACTGGCGGTATGGATGCGGCGGGA
CCAGAGAAAAATCACTCAGGGTCAATGCCAGCGCTTCGTTAATACAGATGTAGGTGTTCCACAGGGTAGC
CAGCAGCATCCTGCGATGCAGATCCGGAACATAATGGTGCAGGGCGCTGACTTCCGCGTTTCCAGACTTT
ACGAAACACGGAAACCGAAGACCATTCATGTTGTTGCTCAGGTCGCAGACGTTTTGCAGCAGCAGTCGCT
TCACGTTCGCTCGCGTATCGGTGATTCATTCTGCTAACCAGTAAGGCAACCCCGCCAGCCTAGCCGGGTC
CTCAACGACAGGAGCACGATCATGCGCACCCGTGGCCAGGACCCAACGCTGCCCGAAATT
Features (pLannotate 1.2.2; 20 found; start..end, strand, type, name):
      3..80      +  promoter       lacIq promoter: lacI (mutant); In the lacIq allele, a single base change in the promoter boosts expression of the lacI gene about 10-fold.
     81..1163    +  CDS            lacI: lac repressor; lacI; The lac repressor binds to the lac operator to inhibit transcription in E. coli. This inhibition can be relieved by adding lactose or isopropyl-β-D-thiogalactopyranoside (IPTG).
   1176..1197    +  protein_bind   CAP binding site: CAP binding activates transcription in the presence of cAMP. E. coli catabolite activator protein
   1216..1233    +  promoter       tet promoter (fragment): E. coli promoter for tetracycline efflux protein gene
   1406..1434    +  promoter       tac promoter: strong E. coli promoter; hybrid between the trp and lac UV5 promoters
   1442..1458    +  protein_bind   lac operator: The lac repressor binds to the lac operator to inhibit transcription in E. coli. This inhibition can be relieved by adding lactose or isopropyl-β-D-thiogalactopyranoside (IPTG). lac repressor encoded by lacI
   1528..2628    +  CDS            MBP: maltose binding protein from E. coli; malE (mutated); This version of the gene does not encode a signal sequence, so MBP will remain in the cytosol.
   2689..2709    +  CDS            TEV site: tobacco etch virus (TEV) protease recognition and cleavage site
   2728..4329    +  CDS            Gk5: GLPK5_MOUSE - Experimental evidence at transcript level: Swiss-Prot protein existence level 2. From Mus musculus (Mouse).
   4395..4549    +  CDS            lacZα (fragment): LacZα fragment of β-galactosidase; lacZ fragment
   4642..4757    +  ncRNA          5S rRNA: Accession: RF00001 - 5S ribosomal RNA
   4761..4847    +  terminator     rrnB T1 terminator: Escherichia coli rrnB; transcription terminator T1 from the E. coli rrnB gene
   4939..4966    +  terminator     rrnB T2 terminator: transcription terminator T2 from the E. coli rrnB gene
   4985..5076    +  promoter       AmpR promoter: bla
   5077..5937    +  CDS            AmpR: β-lactamase; bla; confers resistance to ampicillin, carbenicillin, and related antibiotics
   5979..6492    -  rep_origin     M13 ori (sequence partly withheld): M13 bacteriophage origin of replication; arrow indicates direction of (+) strand synthesis
   6603..7191    +  rep_origin     ori: high-copy-number ColE1/pMB1/pBR322/pUC origin of replication
   7377..7517    -  misc_feature   bom: basis of mobility region from pBR322
   7619..7810    -  CDS            rop: Rop protein, which maintains plasmids at low copy number; rop
   7827..8207    +  CDS            YPB1_ECOLX: Protein predicted: Swiss-Prot protein existence level 4. From Escherichia coli.
