[The description below was written by a language model from this plasmid's Addgene catalogue record and pLannotate feature annotations shown in this document.]
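Description:
pMBP-parallel1-GK5_v2 (D30N+D280N) is an approximately 8.3 kb bacterial expression plasmid built on the pMBP-parallel1 backbone for producing a mutant form of mouse glycerol kinase 5 (Gk5, isoform 2) in E. coli. It is maintained through a ColE1/pMB1-type origin accompanied by the pBR322 bom region and the rop gene, which moderates copy number. Selection is by ampicillin through the β-lactamase gene. An M13 phage origin is also present, allowing single-stranded DNA production.

The roughly 1.6 kb Gk5 coding sequence carries two substitutions, aspartate to asparagine at positions 30 and 280. It is fused in frame downstream of a signal-sequence-less maltose binding protein, so the fusion stays in the cytosol. A TEV protease recognition site lies between MBP and Gk5, so the solubility and affinity tag can be removed after amylose-based purification.

The catalogue entry lists the promoter as T7, but the annotated sequence shows no T7 promoter. It shows a tac promoter followed by a lac operator upstream of MBP, together with a lacI repressor gene driven by the lacIq promoter. This arrangement gives IPTG-inducible expression by the host RNA polymerase. A residual lacZα fragment follows the insert, and transcription ends at the rrnB T1 and T2 terminators.

The stated purpose is bacterial expression of the D30N/D280N double mutant. The record does not state the functional consequence of the mutations. The associated work concerns Gk5 in skin-specific regulation of SREBP processing and lipid biosynthesis, so the recombinant mutant protein would plausibly serve for biochemical comparison with wild-type Gk5.
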