Addgene plasmid #134292: pMBP-parallel1-GK5_v2 (D30N+D280N)
Purpose: Expresses GK5 (isoform 2)-D30N/D280N mutant in bacteria
Depositing lab: Bruce Beutler. Depositing organization: University of Texas Southwestern Medical Center. Publication: Skin-specific regulation of SREBP processing and lipid biosynthesis by glycerol kinase 5. Zhang D, Tomisato W, Su L, Sun L, Choi JH, Zhang Z, Wang KW, Zhan X, Choi M, Li X, Tang M, Castro-Perez JM, Hildebrand S, Murray AR, Moresco EMY, Beutler B. Proc Natl Acad Sci U S A. 2017 Jun 27;114(26):E5197-E5206. doi: 10.1073/pnas.1705312114. Epub 2017 Jun 12. PubMed 28607088.
Backbone
  Vector backbone: pMBP-parallel1
  Backbone size w/o insert (bp): 6700
  Total vector size (bp): 8300
  Vector type: Bacterial Expression
Growth in bacteria
  Bacterial resistance: Ampicillin, 100 μg/mL
  Growth temperature: 37°C
  Growth strain: DH5alpha
  Copy number: Unknown
Gene/Insert
  Gene/Insert name: Gk5 (alt name: glycerol kinase 5 (putative))
  Species: M. musculus (mouse)
  Insert size (bp): 1605
  Mutation: changed Aspartic Acids 30 and 280 to Asparagine
  GenBank ID: NM_001368879
  Entrez Gene: Gk5 (a.k.a. AV095337, C330018K18Rik, G630067D24Rik)
  Promoter: T7
  Tag / fusion protein: MBP (N terminal on insert)
  Cloning method: Ligation Independent Cloning
  Sequencing primers: 5′ GATGAAGCCCTGAAAGACGCGCAG; 3′ TGCTGCAAGGCGATTAAGTTGG
Terms and licenses: Academic/Nonprofit Terms; Industry Terms: Not Available to Industry
How to cite: pMBP-parallel1-GK5_v2 (D30N+D280N) was a gift from Bruce Beutler (Addgene plasmid # 134292 ; http://n2t.net/addgene:134292 ; RRID:Addgene_134292)
